Addgene plasmid #81789: pDONR223_CTCF_WT
Purpose: Gateway Donor vector containing CTCF , part of the Target Accelerator Plasmid Collection.
Depositing lab: Jesse Boehm & William Hahn & David Root. Depositing organization: Broad Institute. Publication: Systematic Functional Interrogation of Rare Cancer Variants Identifies Oncogenic Alleles. Kim E, Ilic N, Shrestha Y, Zou L, Kamburov A, Zhu C, Yang X, Lubonja R, Tran N, Nguyen C, Lawrence MS, Piccioni F, Bagul M, Doench JG, Chouinard CR, Wu X, Hogstrom L, Natoli T, Tamayo P, Horn H, Corsello SM, Lage K, Root DE, Subramanian A, Golub TR, Getz G, Boehm JS, Hahn WC. Cancer Discov. 2016 Jul;6(7):714-26. doi: 10.1158/2159-8290.CD-16-0160. Epub 2016 May 4. PubMed 27147599.
Backbone
  Vector backbone: pDONR223
  Backbone manufacturer: Invitrogen
  Backbone size w/o insert (bp): 2790
  Vector type: Gateway Entry vector
Growth in bacteria
  Bacterial resistance: Spectinomycin, 50 μg/mL
  Growth temperature: 37°C
  Growth strain: DH5alpha
  Copy number: High Copy
Gene/Insert
  Gene/Insert name: CTCF (alt name: NM_006565.3)
  Species: H. sapiens (human)
  Mutation: WT
  Entrez Gene: CTCF (a.k.a. CFAP108, FAP108, MRD21)
  Promoter: None
  Cloning method: Gateway Cloning
  Sequencing primers: 5′ M13pUC-fwd; 3′ M13-Rev
Terms and licenses: Academic/Nonprofit Terms; Industry Terms: Not Available to Industry
Depositor comments: Closed state: stop codon immediately follows insert
How to cite: pDONR223_CTCF_WT was a gift from Jesse Boehm & William Hahn & David Root (Addgene plasmid # 81789 ; http://n2t.net/addgene:81789 ; RRID:Addgene_81789)
