[The description below was written by a language model from this plasmid's Addgene catalogue record and pLannotate feature annotations shown in this document.]
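Description:
pDONR223_CTCF_WT is a Gateway entry clone built on the Invitrogen pDONR223 backbone, carrying the wild-type open reading frame of human CTCF (reference transcript NM_006565.3). It is a bacterial propagation and recombination plasmid rather than an expression vector. It replicates in E. coli from a high-copy ColE1/pUC-type origin and is selected with spectinomycin through the aadA (SmR) aminoglycoside adenylyltransferase gene, which lies downstream of a class 1 integron Pc promoter fragment and a short remnant of a gentamicin resistance gene. The sequenced record is 4,977 nt.

The CTCF coding sequence of about 2.2 kb encodes the zinc-finger chromatin-binding factor involved in insulator function and transcriptional regulation. It is flanked on both sides by attL-type Gateway recombination sites. The automated annotation labels both as attL3, but they serve as the paired sites for an LR Clonase reaction that moves the ORF directionally into a destination vector of choice. The record lists no promoter for the insert, so expression depends on the destination vector. The only nearby promoter is a T7 promoter outside the downstream att site, pointing back toward the insert on the opposite strand. The rrnB T1 and T2 terminators upstream of the cassette insulate it from read-through transcription, and the small lacI and lacZα fragments are backbone remnants. The clone is in the "closed" configuration, with a stop codon immediately after the ORF, so it yields native or N-terminally tagged protein but not C-terminal fusions.

The plasmid belongs to the Target Accelerator Plasmid Collection. As the WT clone, it presumably serves as the reference allele for comparison with CTCF variants in functional studies of cancer-associated mutations.
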