Features (pLannotate 1.2.2; 12 found; start..end, strand, type, name):
    121..213     +  CDS            lacI (fragment): lac repressor; lacI; The lac repressor binds to the lac operator to inhibit transcription in E. coli. This inhibition can be relieved by adding lactose or isopropyl-β-D-thiogalactopyranoside (IPTG).
    268..295     -  terminator     rrnB T2 terminator: transcription terminator T2 from the E. coli rrnB gene
    427..470     +  terminator     rrnB T1 terminator: Escherichia coli rrnB; transcription terminator T1 from the E. coli rrnB gene
    517..553     -  CDS            lacZα (fragment): LacZα fragment of β-galactosidase; lacZ fragment
    570..665     +  protein_bind   attL3: mutant version of attL; recombination site for the Gateway® LR reaction LR Clonase™
    671..2851    +  CDS            CTCF: CTCF_HUMAN - Experimental evidence at protein level: Swiss-Prot protein existence level 1. Chromatin binding factor that binds to DNA sequence specific sites. Involved in transcriptional regulation by binding to chromatin insulators and preventing interaction between promoter and nearby enhancers and silencers. Acts as transcriptional repressor binding to promoters of vertebrate MYC gene and BAG1 gene. Also binds to the PLK and PIM1 promoters. Acts as a transcriptional activator of APP. Regulates APOA1/C3/A4/A5 gene cluster and controls MHC class II gene expression. Plays an essential role in
   2859..2954    -  protein_bind   attL3: mutant version of attL; recombination site for the Gateway® LR reaction LR Clonase™
   2973..2991    -  promoter       T7 promoter: promoter for bacteriophage T7 RNA polymerase
   3181..3204    +  promoter       Pc promoter (fragment): intI1 (promoter lies within the coding sequence); class 1 integron promoter
   3380..3436    +  CDS            GmR (fragment): gentamycin acetyltransferase; aacC1; confers resistance to gentamycin
   3443..4234    +  CDS            SmR: aminoglycoside adenylyltransferase (Murphy, 1985); aadA; confers resistance to spectinomycin and streptomycin
   4327..4915    +  rep_origin     ori: high-copy-number ColE1/pMB1/pBR322/pUC origin of replication
>Addgene plasmid #81789 | pDONR223_CTCF_WT | addgene full sequence | sequence record 169140 | Addgene NGS Result
CTTTCCTGCGTTATCCCCTGATTCTGTGGATAACCGTATTACCGCCTTTGAGTGAGCTGATACCGCTCGC
CGCAGCCGAACGACCGAGCGCAGCGAGTCAGTGAGCGAGGAAGCGGAAGAGCGCCCAATACGCAAACCGC
CTCTCCCCGCGCGTTGGCCGATTCATTAATGCAGCTGGCACGACAGGTTTCCCGACTGGAAAGCGGGCAG
TGAGCGCAACGCAATTAATACGCGTACCGCTAGCCAGGAAGAGTTTGTAGAAACGCAAAAAGGCCATCCG
TCAGGATGGCCTTCTGCTTAGTTTGATGCCTGGCAGTTTATGGCGGGCGTCCTGCCCGCCACCCTCCGGG
CCGTTGCTTCACAACGTTCAAATCCGCTCCCGGCGGATTTGTCCTACTCAGGAGAGCGTTCACCGACAAA
CAACAGATAAAACGAAAGGCCCAGTCTTCCGACTGAGCCTTTCGTTTTATTTGATGCCTGGCAGTTCCCT
ACTCTCGCGTTAACGCTAGCATGGATGTTTTCCCAGTCACGACGTTGTAAAACGACGGCCAGTCTTAAGC
TCGGGCCCCAAATAATGATTTTATTTTGACTGATAGTGACCTGTTCGTTGCAACAAATTGATGAGCAATG
CTTTTTTATAATGCCAACTTTGTACAAAAAAGTTGGCACCATGGAAGGTGATGCAGTCGAAGCCATTGTG
GAGGAGTCCGAAACTTTTATTAAAGGAAAGGAGAGAAAGACTTACCAGAGACGCCGGGAAGGGGGCCAGG
AAGAAGATGCCTGCCACTTACCCCAGAACCAGACGGATGGGGGTGAGGTGGTCCAGGATGTCAACAGCAG
TGTACAGATGGTGATGATGGAACAGCTGGACCCCACCCTTCTTCAGATGAAGACTGAAGTAATGGAGGGC
ACAGTGGCTCCAGAAGCAGAGGCTGCTGTGGACGATACCCAGATTATAACTTTACAGGTTGTAAATATGG
AGGAACAGCCCATAAACATAGGAGAACTTCAGCTTGTTCAAGTACCTGTTCCTGTGACTGTACCTGTTGC
TACCACTTCAGTAGAAGAACTTCAGGGGGCTTATGAAAATGAAGTGTCTAAAGAGGGCCTTGCGGAAAGT
GAACCCATGATATGCCACACCCTACCTTTGCCTGAAGGGTTTCAGGTGGTTAAAGTGGGGGCCAATGGAG
AGGTGGAGACACTAGAACAAGGGGAACTTCCACCCCAGGAAGATCCTAGTTGGCAAAAAGACCCAGACTA
TCAGCCACCAGCCAAAAAAACAAAGAAAACCAAAAAGAGCAAACTGCGTTATACAGAGGAGGGCAAAGAT
GTAGATGTGTCTGTCTACGATTTTGAGGAAGAACAGCAGGAGGGTCTGCTATCAGAGGTTAATGCAGAGA
AAGTGGTTGGTAATATGAAGCCTCCAAAGCCAACAAAAATTAAAAAGAAAGGTGTAAAGAAGACATTCCA
GTGTGAGCTTTGCAGTTACACGTGTCCACGGCGTTCAAATTTGGATCGTCACATGAAAAGCCACACTGAT
GAGAGACCACACAAGTGCCATCTCTGTGGCAGGGCATTCAGAACAGTCACCCTCCTGAGGAATCACCTTA
ACACACACACAGGTACTCGTCCTCACAAGTGCCCAGACTGCGACATGGCCTTTGTGACCAGTGGAGAATT
GGTTCGGCATCGTCGTTACAAACACACCCACGAGAAGCCATTCAAGTGTTCCATGTGCGATTACGCCAGT
GTAGAAGTCAGCAAATTAAAACGTCACATTCGCTCTCATACTGGAGAGCGTCCGTTTCAGTGCAGTTTGT
GCAGTTATGCCAGCAGGGACACATACAAGCTGAAAAGGCACATGAGAACCCATTCAGGGGAAAAGCCTTA
TGAATGTTATATTTGTCATGCTCGGTTTACCCAAAGTGGTACCATGAAGATGCACATTTTACAGAAGCAC
ACAGAAAATGTGGCCAAATTTCACTGTCCCCACTGTGACACAGTCATAGCCCGAAAAAGTGATTTGGGTG
TCCACTTGCGAAAGCAGCATTCCTATATTGAGCAAGGCAAGAAATGCCGTTACTGTGATGCTGTGTTTCA
TGAGCGCTATGCCCTCATCCAGCATCAGAAGTCACACAAGAATGAGAAGCGCTTTAAGTGTGACCAGTGT
GATTACGCTTGTAGACAGGAGAGGCACATGATCATGCACAAGCGCACCCACACCGGGGAGAAGCCTTACG
CCTGCAGCCACTGCGATAAGACCTTCCGCCAGAAGCAGCTTCTCGACATGCACTTCAAGCGCTATCACGA
CCCCAACTTCGTCCCTGCGGCTTTTGTCTGTTCTAAGTGTGGGAAAACATTTACACGTCGGAATACCATG
GCAAGACATGCTGATAATTGTGCTGGCCCAGATGGCGTAGAGGGGGAAAATGGAGGAGAAACGAAGAAGA
GTAAACGTGGAAGAAAAAGAAAGATGCGCTCTAAGAAAGAAGATTCCTCTGACAGTGAAAATGCTGAACC
AGATCTGGACGACAATGAGGATGAGGAGGAGCCTGCCGTAGAAATTGAACCTGAGCCAGAGCCTCAGCCT
GTGACCCCAGCCCCACCACCCGCCAAGAAGCGGAGAGGACGACCCCCTGGCAGAACCAACCAGCCCAAAC
AGAACCAGCCAACAGCTATCATTCAGGTTGAAGACCAGAATACAGGTGCAATTGAGAACATTATAGTTGA
AGTAAAAAAAGAGCCAGATGCTGAGCCCGCAGAGGGAGAGGAAGAGGAGGCCCAGCCAGCTGCCACAGAT
GCCCCCAACGGAGACCTCACGCCCGAGATGATCCTCAGCATGATGGACCGGTGATTGCCAACTTTCTTGT
ACAAAGTTGGCATTATAAGAAAGCATTGCTTATCAATTTGTTGCAACGAACAGGTCACTATCAGTCAAAA
TAAAATCATTATTTGCCATCCAGCTGATATCCCCTATAGTGAGTCGTATTACATGGTCATAGCTGTTTCC
TGGCAGCTCTGGCCCGTGTCTCAAAATCTCTGATGTTACATTGCACAAGATAAAAATATATCATCATGCC
TCCTCTAGACCAGCCAGGACAGAAATGCCTCGACTTCGCTGCTACCCAAGGTTGCCGGGTGACGCACACC
GTGGAAACGGATGAAGGCACGAACCCAGTGGACATAAGCCTGTTCGGTTCGTAAGCTGTAATGCAAGTAG
CGTATGCGCTCACGCAACTGGTCCAGAACCTTGACCGAACGCAGCGGTGGTAACGGCGCAGTGGCGGTTT
TCATGGCTTGTTATGACTGTTTTTTTGGGGTACAGTCTATGCCTCGGGCATCCAAGCAGCAAGCGCGTTA
CGCCGTGGGTCGATGTTTGATGTTATGGAGCAGCAACGATGTTACGCAGCAGGGCAGTCGCCCTAAAACA
AAGTTAAACATTATGAGGGAAGCGGTGATCGCCGAAGTATCGACTCAACTATCAGAGGTAGTTGGCGTCA
TCGAGCGCCATCTCGAACCGACGTTGCTGGCCGTACATTTGTACGGCTCCGCAGTGGATGGCGGCCTGAA
GCCACACAGTGATATTGATTTGCTGGTTACGGTGACCGTAAGGCTTGATGAAACAACGCGGCGAGCTTTG
ATCAACGACCTTTTGGAAACTTCGGCTTCCCCTGGAGAGAGCGAGATTCTCCGCGCTGTAGAAGTCACCA
TTGTTGTGCACGACGACATCATTCCGTGGCGTTATCCAGCTAAGCGCGAACTGCAATTTGGAGAATGGCA
GCGCAATGACATTCTTGCAGGTATCTTCGAGCCAGCCACGATCGACATTGATCTGGCTATCTTGCTGACA
AAAGCAAGAGAACATAGCGTTGCCTTGGTAGGTCCAGCGGCGGAGGAACTCTTTGATCCGGTTCCTGAAC
AGGATCTATTTGAGGCGCTAAATGAAACCTTAACGCTATGGAACTCGCCGCCCGACTGGGCTGGCGATGA
GCGAAATGTAGTGCTTACGTTGTCCCGCATTTGGTACAGCGCAGTAACCGGCAAAATCGCGCCGAAGGAT
GTCGCTGCCGACTGGGCAATGGAGCGCCTGCCGGCCCAGTATCAGCCCGTCATACTTGAAGCTAGACAGG
CTTATCTTGGACAAGAAGAAGATCGCTTGGCCTCGCGCGCAGATCAGTTGGAAGAATTTGTCCACTACGT
GAAAGGCGAGATCACCAAGGTAGTCGGCAAATAACCCTCGAGCCACCCATGACCAAAATCCCTTAACGTG
AGTTACGCGTCGTTCCACTGAGCGTCAGACCCCGTAGAAAAGATCAAAGGATCTTCTTGAGATCCTTTTT
TTCTGCGCGTAATCTGCTGCTTGCAAACAAAAAAACCACCGCTACCAGCGGTGGTTTGTTTGCCGGATCA
AGAGCTACCAACTCTTTTTCCGAAGGTAACTGGCTTCAGCAGAGCGCAGATACCAAATACTGTTCTTCTA
GTGTAGCCGTAGTTAGGCCACCACTTCAAGAACTCTGTAGCACCGCCTACATACCTCGCTCTGCTAATCC
TGTTACCAGTGGCTGCTGCCAGTGGCGATAAGTCGTGTCTTACCGGGTTGGACTCAAGACGATAGTTACC
GGATAAGGCGCAGCGGTCGGGCTGAACGGGGGGTTCGTGCACACAGCCCAGCTTGGAGCGAACGACCTAC
ACCGAACTGAGATACCTACAGCGTGAGCTATGAGAAAGCGCCACGCTTCCCGAAGGGAGAAAGGCGGACA
GGTATCCGGTAAGCGGCAGGGTCGGAACAGGAGAGCGCACGAGGGAGCTTCCAGGGGGAAACGCCTGGTA
TCTTTATAGTCCTGTCGGGTTTCGCCACCTCTGACTTGAGCGTCGATTTTTGTGATGCTCGTCAGGGGGG
CGGAGCCTATGGAAAAACGCCAGCAACGCGGCCTTTTTACGGTTCCTGGCCTTTTGCTGGCCTTTTGCTC
ACATGTT
