>Addgene plasmid #81789 | pDONR223_CTCF_WT | depositor partial sequence | sequence record 155108 | Insert sequence
ATGGAAGGTGATGCAGTCGAAGCCATTGTGGAGGAGTCCGAAACTTTTATTAAAGGAAAGGAGAGAAAGA
CTTACCAGAGACGCCGGGAAGGGGGCCAGGAAGAAGATGCCTGCCACTTACCCCAGAACCAGACGGATGG
GGGTGAGGTGGTCCAGGATGTCAACAGCAGTGTACAGATGGTGATGATGGAACAGCTGGACCCCACCCTT
CTTCAGATGAAGACTGAAGTAATGGAGGGCACAGTGGCTCCAGAAGCAGAGGCTGCTGTGGACGATACCC
AGATTATAACTTTACAGGTTGTAAATATGGAGGAACAGCCCATAAACATAGGAGAACTTCAGCTTGTTCA
AGTACCTGTTCCTGTGACTGTACCTGTTGCTACCACTTCAGTAGAAGAACTTCAGGGGGCTTATGAAAAT
GAAGTGTCTAAAGAGGGCCTTGCGGAAAGTGAACCCATGATATGCCACACCCTACCTTTGCCTGAAGGGT
TTCAGGTGGTTAAAGTGGGGGCCAATGGAGAGGTGGAGACACTAGAACAAGGGGAACTTCCACCCCAGGA
AGATCCTAGTTGGCAAAAAGACCCAGACTATCAGCCACCAGCCAAAAAAACAAAGAAAACCAAAAAGAGC
AAACTGCGTTATACAGAGGAGGGCAAAGATGTAGATGTGTCTGTCTACGATTTTGAGGAAGAACAGCAGG
AGGGTCTGCTATCAGAGGTTAATGCAGAGAAAGTGGTTGGTAATATGAAGCCTCCAAAGCCAACAAAAAT
TAAAAAGAAAGGTGTAAAGAAGACATTCCAGTGTGAGCTTTGCAGTTACACGTGTCCACGGCGTTCAAAT
TTGGATCGTCACATGAAAAGCCACACTGATGAGAGACCACACAAGTGCCATCTCTGTGGCAGGGCATTCA
GAACAGTCACCCTCCTGAGGAATCACCTTAACACACACACAGGTACTCGTCCTCACAAGTGCCCAGACTG
CGACATGGCCTTTGTGACCAGTGGAGAATTGGTTCGGCATCGTCGTTACAAACACACCCACGAGAAGCCA
TTCAAGTGTTCCATGTGCGATTACGCCAGTGTAGAAGTCAGCAAATTAAAACGTCACATTCGCTCTCATA
CTGGAGAGCGTCCGTTTCAGTGCAGTTTGTGCAGTTATGCCAGCAGGGACACATACAAGCTGAAAAGGCA
CATGAGAACCCATTCAGGGGAAAAGCCTTATGAATGTTATATTTGTCATGCTCGGTTTACCCAAAGTGGT
ACCATGAAGATGCACATTTTACAGAAGCACACAGAAAATGTGGCCAAATTTCACTGTCCCCACTGTGACA
CAGTCATAGCCCGAAAAAGTGATTTGGGTGTCCACTTGCGAAAGCAGCATTCCTATATTGAGCAAGGCAA
GAAATGCCGTTACTGTGATGCTGTGTTTCATGAGCGCTATGCCCTCATCCAGCATCAGAAGTCACACAAG
AATGAGAAGCGCTTTAAGTGTGACCAGTGTGATTACGCTTGTAGACAGGAGAGGCACATGATCATGCACA
AGCGCACCCACACCGGGGAGAAGCCTTACGCCTGCAGCCACTGCGATAAGACCTTCCGCCAGAAGCAGCT
TCTCGACATGCACTTCAAGCGCTATCACGACCCCAACTTCGTCCCTGCGGCTTTTGTCTGTTCTAAGTGT
GGGAAAACATTTACACGTCGGAATACCATGGCAAGACATGCTGATAATTGTGCTGGCCCAGATGGCGTAG
AGGGGGAAAATGGAGGAGAAACGAAGAAGAGTAAACGTGGAAGAAAAAGAAAGATGCGCTCTAAGAAAGA
AGATTCCTCTGACAGTGAAAATGCTGAACCAGATCTGGACGACAATGAGGATGAGGAGGAGCCTGCCGTA
GAAATTGAACCTGAGCCAGAGCCTCAGCCTGTGACCCCAGCCCCACCACCCGCCAAGAAGCGGAGAGGAC
GACCCCCTGGCAGAACCAACCAGCCCAAACAGAACCAGCCAACAGCTATCATTCAGGTTGAAGACCAGAA
TACAGGTGCAATTGAGAACATTATAGTTGAAGTAAAAAAAGAGCCAGATGCTGAGCCCGCAGAGGGAGAG
GAAGAGGAGGCCCAGCCAGCTGCCACAGATGCCCCCAACGGAGACCTCACGCCCGAGATGATCCTCAGCA
TGATGGACCGG
