>Addgene plasmid #81789 | pDONR223_CTCF_WT | addgene partial sequence | sequence record 160599 | M13-F20 5'-TGTAAAACGACGGCCAGT-3'
TTTTATTTTGACTGATAGTGACCTGTTCGTTGCAACAAATTGATGAGCAATGCTTTTTTATAATGCCAAC
TTTGTACAAAAAAGTTGGCACCATGGAAGGTGATGCAGTCGAAGCCATTGTGGAGGAGTCCGAAACTTTT
ATTAAAGGAAAGGAGAGAAAGACTTACCAGAGACGCCGGGAAGGGGGCCAGGAAGAAGATGCCTGCCACT
TACCCCAGAACCAGACGGATGGGGGTGAGGTGGTCCAGGATGTCAACAGCAGTGTACAGATGGTGATGAT
GGAACAGCTGGACCCCACCCTTCTTCAGATGAAGACTGAAGTAATGGAGGGCACAGTGGCTCCAGAAGCA
GAGGCTGCTGTGGACGATACCCAGATTATAACTTTACAGGTTGTAAATATGGAGGAACAGCCCATAAACA
TAGGAGAACTTCAGCTTGTTCAAGTACCTGTTCCTGTGACTGTACCTGTTGCTACCACTTCAGTAGAAGA
ACTTCAGGGGGCTTATGAAAATGAAGTGTCTAAAGAGGGCCTTGCGGAAAGTGAACCCATGATATGCCAC
ACCCTACCTTTGCCTGAAGGGTTTCAGGTGGTTAAAGTGGGGGCCAATGGAGAGGTGGAGACACTAGAAC
AAGGGGAACTTCCACCCCAGGAAGATCCTAGTTGGCAAAAAGACCCAGACTATCAGCCACCAGCCAAAAA
AACAAAGAAAACCAAAAAGAGCAAACTGCGTTATACAGAGGAGGGCAAAGATGTAGATGTGTCTGTCTAC
GATTTTGAGGAAGAACAGCAGGAGGGTCTGCTATCAGAGGTTAATGCAGAGAAAGTGGTTGGTAATATGA
AGCCTCCAAAGCCAACAAAAATTAAAAAGAAAGGTGTAAAGAAGACATTCCAGTGTGAGCTTTGCAGTTA
CACGTGTCCACGGCGTTCAAATTTGGATCGTCACATGAAAAGCCACACTGATGAGAGACCACACAAGTGC
CATCTCTGTGGCAGGGCATTCAGAACAGTCACCC
